>Addgene plasmid #169379 | pmCellFree_KA1_SARS-COV-2_NSP4 | addgene full sequence | sequence record 339562 | Addgene NGS Result
CCCGCCCCCATCGCTGCACAAAATAATTAAAAAATAAATAAATACAAAATTGGGGGTGGGGAGGGGGGGG
AGATGGGGAGAGTGAAGCAGAACGTGGGGCTCACCTCGACCATGCATGGTAATAGCGATGACTAATACGT
AGATGTACTGCCAAGTAGGAAAGTCCCATAAGGTCATGTACTGGGCATAATGCCAGGCGGGCCATTTACC
GTCATTGACGTCAATAGGGGGCGTACTTGGCATATGATACACTTGATGTACTGCCAAGTGGGCAGTTTAC
CGTAAATACTCCACCCATTGACGTCAATGGAAAGTCCCTATTGGCGTTACTATGGGAACATACGTCATTA
TTGACGTCAATGGGCGGGGGTCGTTGGGCGGTCAGCCAGGCGGGCCATTTACCGTAAGTTATGTAACGCG
GAACTCCATATATGGGCTATGAACTAATGACCCCGTAATTGATTACTATTAATAACTAGAGCAACTATAT
ATTGATAGACATTTCCAGTTTGTGATATTAGTTTGTGCGTCTCATTACGGCCGGCCATCAGCAACTATAT
ATTGATAGACATTTCCAGTTTGTGATATTAGTTTGTGCGTCTCATTACAATGGCTGTTATTTTTAACAAC
AAACAACTGCTCGCAGACAATAGTATAGAAAAGGGAGGTGAACTGTTTTTGTTTAACGGTTCGTACAACA
TTTTGGAAAGTTATGTTAATCCGGTGCTGCTAAAAAATGGTGTAATTGAACTAGAAGAAGCTGCGTACTA
TGCCGGCAACATATTGTACAAAACCGACGATCCCAAATTCATTGATTATATAAATTTAATAATTAAAGCA
ACACACTCCGAAGAACTACCAGAAAATAGCACTGTTGTAAATTACAGAAAAACTATGCGCAGCGGTACTA
TACACCCCATTAAAAAAGACATATATATTTATGACAACAAAAAATTTACTCTATACGATAGATACATATA
TGGATACGATAATAACTATGTTAATTTTTATGAAGAGAAAAATGAAAAAGAGAAGGAATACGAAGAAGAA
GACGACAAGGCGTCTAGTTTATGTGAAAATAAAATTATATTGTCGCAAATTAACTGTGAATCATTTGAAA
ATGATTTTAAATATTACCTCAGCGATTATAACTACGCGTTTTCAATTATAGATAATACTACAAATGTTCT
TGTTGCGTTTGGTTTGTATCGTTAATAAAAAACAAATTTGACATTTATAATTGTTTTATTATTCAATAAT
TACAAATAGGATTGAGACCCTTGCAGTTGCCAGCAAACGGACAGAGCTTGTCGACAGTTTTCATTTTTTG
GCAGTTTGGTGGTTTATACACATCTTGGGATTTGATTAAAAGATGCATGACTTCACCCACACACTTGGAG
TCGTGGTTGTAGAAATGCGTCAGAGCCTTGATTAAACATCGGTTTTCACACTTGGCACACGAAACCACGT
TTGCAATGTAACAGTTTAGTATAAACCTCTTCCTGTACATACCGGCGCGTTTATACACATCTTGGGATTT
GATTAAAAGATGCAGGAAACGCGCGGACATGAGACAATAACCCTGATAAATGCTTCAATAATATTGAAAA
AGGAAGAGTATGAGTATTCAACATTTCCGTGTCGCCCTTATTCCCTTTTTTGCGGCATTTTGCCTTCCTG
TTTTTGCTCACCCAGAAACGCTGGTGAAAGTAAAAGATGCTGAAGATCAGTTGGGTGCACGAGTGGGTTA
CATCGAACTGGATCTCAACAGCGGTAAGATCCTTGAGAGTTTTCGCCCCGAAGAACGTTTTCCAATGATG
AGCACTTTTAAAGTTCTGCTATGTGGCGCGGTATTATCCCGTATTGACGCCGGGCAAGAGCAACTCGGTC
GCCGCATACACTATTCTCAGAATGACTTGGTTGAGTACTCACCAGTCACAGAAAAGCATCTTACGGATGG
CATGACAGTAAGAGAATTATGCAGTGCTGCCATAACCATGAGTGATAACACTGCGGCCAACTTACTTCTG
ACAACGATCGGAGGACCGAAGGAGCTAACCGCTTTTTTGCACAACATGGGGGATCATGTAACTCGCCTTG
ATCGTTGGGAACCGGAGCTGAATGAAGCCATACCAAACGACGAGCGTGACACCACGATGCCTGTAGCAAT
GGCAACAACGTTGCGCAAACTATTAACTGGCGAACTACTTACTCTAGCTTCCCGGCAACAATTAATAGAC
TGGATGGAGGCGGATAAAGTTGCAGGACCACTTCTGCGCTCGGCCCTTCCGGCTGGCTGGTTTATTGCTG
ATAAATCTGGAGCCGGTGAGCGTGGGTCTCGCGGTATCATTGCAGCACTGGGGCCAGATGGTAAGCCCTC
CCGTATCGTAGTTATCTACACGACGGGGAGTCAGGCAACTATGGATGAACGAAATAGACAGATCGCTGAG
ATAGGTGCCTCACTGATTAAGCATTGGTAACAAAGGATCTTCTTGAGATCCTTTTTTTCTGCGCGTAATC
TGCTGCTTGCAAACAAAAAAACCACCGCTACCAGCGGTGGTTTGTTTGCCGGATCAAGAGCTACCAACTC
TTTTTCCGAAGGTAACTGGCTTCAGCAGAGCGCAGATACCAAATACTGTTCTTCTAGTGTAGCCGTAGTT
AGGCCACCACTTCAAGAACTCTGTAGCACCGCCTACATACCTCGCTCTGCTAATCCTGTTACCAGTGGCT
GCTGCCAGTGGCGATAAGTCGTGTCTTACCGGGTTGGACTCAAGACGATAGTTACCGGATAAGGCGCAGC
GGTCGGGCTGAACGGGGGGTTCGTGCACACAGCCCAGCTTGGAGCGAACGACCTACACCGAACTGAGATA
CCTACAGCGTGAGCTATGAGAAAGCGCCACGCTTCCCGAAGGGAGAAAGGCGGACAGGTATCCGGTAAGC
GGCAGGGTCGGAACAGGAGAGCGCACGAGGGAGCTTCCAGGGGGAAACGCCTGGTATCTTTATAGTCCTG
TCGGGTTTCGCCACCTCTGACTTGAGCGTCGATTTTTGTGATGCTCGTCAGGGGGCGGAGCCTATGGAAA
AACGCCAGCAACGCGGCCTTTTTACGGTTCCTGGCCTTTTGCTGGCCTTTTGCTCACATGTTCTTTCCTG
CGTTATCCCCTGATTCTGTGGATAACCGTATTACCGCCTTTGAGTGAGCTGATACCGCTCGCCGCAGCCG
AACGACCGAGCGCAGCGTTCCGAGCTTATAACTTCGTATAATGTATGCTATACGAAGTTATGCGATCGCA
ATTCCAAAAAGCTCAACTACAAATTTGATCGCGGACGTGTTAGCCGACACAATTAATAGGCGTCGTGTGG
CTATGGCAAAATCGTCTTCGGAAGCAACTTCTAACGACGAGGGTTGGGACGACGACGATAATCGGCCTAA
TAAAGCTAACACGCCCGATGTTAAATATGTCCAAGCTCTATTTAACGTGTTTACGTCGAGTCAATTGTAC
ACTAACGACAGTGATGAAAGAAATACAAAAGCGCATAATATTTTGAACGACGTCGAACCTTTATTACAAA
ACAAAACACAAACGAATATCGACAAAGCTAGATTGCTGCTACAAGATTTGGCAAGTTTTGTGGCGTTGAG
CGAAAATCCATTAGATAGTCCAGCCATCGGTTCGGAAAAACAACCCTTGTTTGAAACTAATCGAAACCTA
TTTTACAAATCTATTGAGGATTTAATATTTAAATTCAGATATAAAGACGCTGAAAATCATTTGATTTTCG
CTCTAACATACCACCCTAAAGATTATAAATTTAATGAATTATTAAAATACGTACAACAATTGTCTGTAAA
TCAACAACGCACAGAATCTAGCGCTTAATAAATGTACTAATAACAATGTATCGTGTTTTAATACGCCGGA
CCAGTGAACAGAGGTGCGTCTGGTGCAAACTCCTTTACTTTGAACACCAGGGAAACTTCAAGGAGAATTT
CCTCCGCATGCTTTCAGCAAAAAACCCCTCAAGACCCGTTTAGAGGCCCCAAGGGGTTATGCTAGTTACA
TATGGGCATATGTTGCCAAACTCTAAACCAAATACTCATTCTGATGTTTTAAATGATTTGCCCTCCCATA
TGTCCTTCCGAGTGAGAGACACAAAAAATTCCAACACACTATTGCAATGAAAATAAATTTCCTTTATTAG
CCAGAAGTCAGATGCTCAAGGGGCTTCATGATGTCCCCATAATTTTTGGCAGAGGGAAAAAGATCGATCT
CAGTGGTATTTGTGAGCCAGGGCATTGGCCACACCAGCCACCACCTTCTGATAGGCAGCCTGCACCTGAG
GTTAATCACTTAGTGATGGTGATGGTGATGTTTAAACTGGTCTAGAAAGCTGGCGGCCGCTTACACCACT
TTGTACAAGAAAGCTGGGTTTTGCAAAACAGCAGATGTAATAGATGTTTGTGGTGGTTGATATAAAACAT
CAGAACCAGAGTTAGAGAAGTCATTTAAAGCTTTAGCTAAATGACAACAAGCAGCTTCTCTATAAGAAGT
AGTATCCATAGCACCAGAGAAGTACTTATACTTGTTATACAAAGCCAAGTATCTGTTATATTGTGTTAAT
GGCAACAAAACATCAGATCTTAACTTCAGGTACATCTCTTTATTCAACAAAAAAGTACACAAAGCAGCTT
CTTCGAAAGTAGAAAAAGAAACACCGTTAAAAACAACTCTTCTCTTCAAGTAGTTAGAGAAAAACCAATA
GAAATGTTTAGTGGAAATGCAGATGATATAAGCAATTGTAATCCAAAATGGAACCAATGGTGTAAACATA
ACCATCCATTGAATATGAGCCAGGAAAGAAACATCATTAGTCAAATAGAAGGTCAGGTACAAATAAATAA
CAGAATAAACACCTGGCAAGAAAGAATAAACTGGTGTTAAACACAAAACAGTGAAAGACATCAAGAATAA
CAAGGTATTAAAAGCAACAACATGAGAATATTCACCAAAAGCTCTTCTGAATCTCATGAAGTAATAAGCT
AAACAAGTAACAACAATAGCAACAATACCACCAGCAACAATAGAAGCAGAAATATCTAAAGCACCAATTG
GTTGAATCAATGGAGTGAACATATTTGTCAACAAATTAACAGCATCAACACCACAAAAAACACCTGGCAG
AGACCTGTAGTAATCATTATTTAAAACCCATCTACCAGATGTAGAAACACAAACACCAGCTTCAGATCTT
TCACAAGTACCATGTCTACAGTATTCAGAATCAAATGTTGTAACAACTCTGACAGAACCTTCCAGATAAG
TATTTGGAAATTGGATGATAGAACCATCCATTAAAACATATCTAGTATCTGGTCTCAAAGATTCATAAGC
AACAGAACCTTCCAAAACGTTAGTATCATAACAATATGGAACTGGTTTACCAGAAGCATCCTTAAAAATT
GTACATTCAGCAGCTAAAACACAAGCAGATGTAGCGAAATCTGTATATTCGATCAATTTAGATGGAGTGT
AACAAATATTACCAACAGCAGAAAAAACTCTTGGCAAAAAATGCAAGAAATCACCATTTGTAGTTCTCAA
AATAGTACCTGGCAAACCTGGAACAACAAAACCAACTTCTCTTGTAATAACAGCAGCGATCAATGGACAA
GCTTTATCATTTGTATAAGAACCACCTCTTTGAGAAAACCAAGTATCAAAATCAGCGTGTTTATTAGCAA
AACATGTATCTGTAGAAGCAATATCTCTTGTAACACCACCATCAATAGCTTTATAACCGATGATCTCAGA
AGAAAAATCTGTATGTTTAGACATGACATGAACTGGAGTAATCAGATAAAAAATAGCAGCAACGAACAAA
AAGACCAAAGTAACCTTGATTAATTGCTTTAACCAGTTGTTAACGATCTTCATTAAGCCTGCTTTTTTGT
ACAAACTTGTCGGACCCTGGAAGAGCACCTCCAGCTTGTATAGCTCGTCCATGCCGAGAGTGATCCCGGC
GGCGGTCACGAACTCCAGCAGGACCATGTGATCGCGCTTCTCGTTGGGGTCTTTGCTCAGGGCGGACTGG
GTGCTCAGGTAGTGGTTGTCGGGCAGCAGCACGGGGCCGTCGCCGATGGGGGTGTTCTGCTGGTAGTGGT
CGGCGAGCTGCACGCTGCCGTCCTCGATGTTGTGGCGGATCTTGAAGTTCACCTTGATGCCGTTCTTCTG
CTTGTCGGCCATGATATAGACGTTGTGGCTGTTGTAGTTGTACTCCAGCTTGTGCCCCAGGATGTTGCCG
TCCTCCTTGAAGTCGATGCCCTTCAGCTCGATGCGGTTCACCAGGGTGTCGCCCTCGAACTTCACCTCGG
CGCGGGTCTTGTAGTTGCCGTCGTCCTTGAAGAAGATGGTGCGCTCCTGGACGTAGCCTTCGGGCATGGC
GGACTTGAAGAAGTCGTGCTGCTTCATGTGGTCGGGGTAGCGGCTGAAGCACTGCACGCCGTAGGTCAGG
GTGGTCACGAGGGTGGGCCAGGGCACGGGCAGCTTGCCGGTGGTGCAGATGAACTTCAGGGTCAGCTTGC
CGTAGGTGGCATCGCCCTCGCCCTCGCCGGACACGCTGAACTTGTGGCCGTTTACGTCGCCGTCCAACTC
GACCAGGATGGGCACCACCCCGGTGAACAGCTCCTCGCCCTTGCTTGTGCCGTGGTGATGGTGGTGATGG
TGGTGACCAGAGGTGCCCATGGTTTCACTTACGTGTTTAATGTCTTTACAGACTTTATACATTACTGTCA
TGGTTAAATAAAATAAAATAAAATAAAATAAAATAAAATAAAATAAAATAAAATAAAATAAAATAAACTT
AAGATGTCCCTATAGTGAGTCGTATTAGACGTCCGATCCAATTCTTTGCCAAAATGATGAGACAGCACAA
TAACCAGCACGTTGCCCAGGAGCTGTAGGAAAAAGAAGAAGGCATGAACATGGTTAGCAGAGGCTCTAGA
GCCGCCGGTCACACGCCAGAAGCCGAACCCCGCCCTGCCCCGTCCCCCCCGAAGGCAGCCGTCCCCCCGC
GGACAGCCCCGAGCCGCTCCCCCCGCACAAAGGGCCCTCCCGGAGCCCCTCAAGGCTTTCACGCAGCCAC
AGAAAAGAAACAAGCCGTCATTAAACCAAGCGCTAATTACAGCCCGAAGGAGAAGGGCCGTCCCGCCCGC
TCACCTGTGGGAGTAACGCGGTCAGTCAGAGCCGGGGCGGGCGGCGCGAGGCGGCGGCGGAGCGGGGCAC
GGGGCGAAGGCAGCGCGCAGCGACTCCCGCCCGCCGCGCGCTTCGCTTTTTATAGGGCCGCCGCCGCCGC
CGCCTCGCCATAAAAGGAAACTTTCGGAGCGCGCC
Features (pLannotate 1.2.2; 22 found; start..end, strand, type, name):
    115..418     -  enhancer       CMV enhancer: human cytomegalovirus immediate early enhancer
    480..538     -  misc_recomb    baculovirus recombination region (ORF603) (fragment): contains ORF603 and part of lef2
    550..1377    -  misc_recomb    baculovirus recombination region (lef2/ORF603): contains ORF603 and part of lef2
   1519..1554    -  CDS            lef2 (fragment): baculovirus late expression factor 2
   1568..1619    +  promoter       AmpR promoter (fragment): bla
   1620..2480    +  CDS            AmpR: β-lactamase; bla; confers resistance to ampicillin, carbenicillin, and related antibiotics
   2493..3080    +  rep_origin     ori: high-copy-number ColE1/pMB1/pBR322/pUC origin of replication
   3248..3281    -  protein_bind   loxP: Cre-mediated recombination occurs in the 8-bp core sequence (GCATACAT). Cre recombinase
   3290..3995    -  misc_recomb    baculovirus recombination region (ORF1629): contains part of ORF1629
   4008..4055    -  terminator     T7 terminator: transcription terminator for bacteriophage T7 RNA polymerase
   4143..4198    -  polyA_signal   β-globin poly(A) signal: rabbit β-globin polyadenylation signal (Gil and Proudfoot, 1987)
   4273..4341    -  CDS            HBB (fragment): HBB_PONPY - Experimental evidence at transcript level: Swiss-Prot protein existence level 2. Involved in oxygen transport from the lung to the various peripheral tissues. From Pongo pygmaeus (Bornean orangutan).
   4353..4370    -  CDS            7xHis (fragment): 6xHis affinity tag
   4405..4429    +  protein_bind   attB2: mutant version of attB; recombination site for the Gateway® BP reaction BP Clonase™
   4431..5930    -  CDS            R1A_SARS2 (fragment): Experimental evidence at protein level: Swiss-Prot protein existence level 1. [Non-structural protein 10]: Plays a pivotal role in viral transcription by stimulating both nsp14 3'-5' exoribonuclease and nsp16 2'-O-methyltransferase activities. Therefore plays an essential role in viral mRNAs cap methylation. From Severe acute respiratory syndrome coronavirus 2 (2019-nCoV) (SARS-CoV-2).
   5936..5960    -  protein_bind   attB1: mutant version of attB; recombination site for the Gateway® BP reaction BP Clonase™
   5985..6695    -  CDS            EGFP: EGFP is a basic (constitutively fluorescent) green fluorescent protein published in 1996, derived from Aequorea victoria. It is reported to be a rapidly-maturing weak dimer with moderate acid sensitivity.
   6869..6887    -  promoter       T7 promoter: promoter for bacteriophage T7 RNA polymerase
   6953..7083    -  intron         chimeric intron (fragment): chimera between introns from chicken β-actin and rabbit β-globin
   7172..7307    -  intron         hybrid intron (fragment): hybrid between chicken β-actin (CBA) and minute virus of mice (MMV) introns (Gray et al., 2011)
   7308..7385    -  promoter       chicken β-actin promoter (fragment): contains a 21-bp deletion relative to the standard chicken β-actin promoter
   7384..109     -  promoter       chicken β-actin promoter (fragment) (across the origin): contains a 21-bp deletion relative to the standard chicken β-actin promoter
