[The description below was written by a language model from this plasmid's Addgene catalogue record and pLannotate feature annotations shown in this document.]
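Description:
pmCellFree_KA1_SARS-COV-2_NSP4 is a 7,385-nt dual-purpose expression plasmid built on the pmCellFree_KA1 backbone. It is designed to produce SARS-CoV-2 non-structural protein 4 either in cell-free translation systems or in transfected mammalian cells. It is propagated in E. coli through a high-copy ColE1/pUC-type origin and selected with ampicillin via the β-lactamase gene.

The expression cassette lies on the reverse strand and stacks two promoter systems. A CAG-type arrangement (CMV enhancer, chicken β-actin promoter and chimeric intron fragments) drives RNA polymerase II transcription in mammalian cells. A T7 promoter placed downstream of the intron allows transcription by T7 RNA polymerase for in vitro or coupled cell-free expression. The open reading frame begins with EGFP, followed by the NSP4 coding region, which the annotation identifies as a roughly 1.5-kb fragment of the SARS-CoV-2 replicase polyprotein 1a. NSP4 is flanked by attB1 and attB2 sites, consistent with Gateway cloning of the insert. The catalogue lists both His and eGFP as N-terminal tags, but the feature table places the only annotated His tag downstream of attB2, on the C-terminal side of the insert, so its position and whether it is in frame should be checked against the sequence. A rabbit β-globin poly(A) signal and a T7 terminator close the cassette for the two transcription modes.

The backbone also carries baculovirus recombination regions (lef2/ORF603 and ORF1629) flanking the cassette, plus a loxP site. These suggest compatibility with baculovirus generation, although the record does not state this use. The EGFP fusion allows fluorescence-based monitoring of NSP4 expression, localisation or interactions.
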