Addgene plasmid #169379: pmCellFree_KA1_SARS-COV-2_NSP4
Purpose: Cell-free/mammalian expression vector for SARS-COV-2 virus NSP4 with N-term eGFP
Depositing lab: Kirill Alexandrov.
Backbone
  Vector backbone: pmCellFree_KA1
  Vector type: Cell-free expression vector
Growth in bacteria
  Bacterial resistance: Ampicillin, 100 μg/mL
  Growth temperature: 37°C
  Growth strain: DH5alpha
  Copy number: High Copy
Gene/Insert
  Gene/Insert name: SARS-COV-2 _NSP4
  Species: SARS-Cov2
  Promoter: T7- CMV/CAG
  Tag / fusion protein: His and eGFP (N terminal on insert)
  Cloning method: Gateway Cloning
  Sequencing primers: 5′ NA
Terms and licenses: Academic/Nonprofit Terms; Industry Terms: Not Available to Industry
How to cite: pmCellFree_KA1_SARS-COV-2_NSP4 was a gift from Kirill Alexandrov (Addgene plasmid # 169379 ; http://n2t.net/addgene:169379 ; RRID:Addgene_169379)
